Addgene plasmid #112742: pLJM1 TMEM192-Flag
Purpose: express pLJM1 TMEM192-Flag
Depositing lab: Roberto Zoncu. Depositing organization: University of California, Berkeley. Publication: A nutrient-induced affinity switch controls mTORC1 activation by its Rag GTPase-Ragulator lysosomal scaffold. Lawrence RE, Cho KF, Rappold R, Thrun A, Tofaute M, Kim DJ, Moldavski O, Hurley JH, Zoncu R. Nat Cell Biol. 2018 Sep;20(9):1052-1063. doi: 10.1038/s41556-018-0148-6. Epub 2018 Jul 30. PubMed 30061680.
Backbone
  Vector backbone: pLJM1
  Vector type: Lentiviral
  Selectable markers: Puromycin
Growth in bacteria
  Bacterial resistance: Ampicillin, 100 μg/mL
  Growth temperature: 30°C
  Growth strain: NEB Stable
  Copy number: High Copy
Gene/Insert
  Gene/Insert name: TMEM192-Flag
  Species: H. sapiens (human)
  Entrez Gene: TMEM192
  Tag / fusion protein: Flag (C terminal on insert)
  Cloning method: Restriction Enzyme; 5′ cloning site Unknown (unknown if destroyed); 3′ cloning site Unknown (unknown if destroyed)
Terms and licenses: Academic/Nonprofit Terms; Industry Terms: Not Available to Industry
How to cite: pLJM1 TMEM192-Flag was a gift from Roberto Zoncu (Addgene plasmid # 112742 ; http://n2t.net/addgene:112742 ; RRID:Addgene_112742)
