[The description below was written by a language model from this plasmid's Addgene catalogue record and pLannotate feature annotations shown in this document.]
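Description:
pLJM1 TMEM192-Flag is a lentiviral expression plasmid of about 8.2 kb, built on the pLJM1 backbone, for delivering human TMEM192 with a C-terminal Flag epitope into mammalian cells. In bacteria it replicates from a high-copy ColE1/pUC-type origin and is selected with ampicillin through the β-lactamase gene. An f1 origin and remnants of a lac/lacZα cloning region flanked by T3 and T7 promoters are carried over from the parental vector.

The viral portion has a third-generation, self-inactivating layout. An RSV promoter replaces the U3 region to drive a truncated HIV-1 5' LTR, followed by the Ψ packaging signal with a partial gag sequence and the Rev response element for Rev-dependent export of the genomic RNA. The cassette ends in a ΔU3 3' LTR, which leaves the integrated provirus without LTR promoter activity. An SV40 polyadenylation signal and SV40 origin lie downstream.

Within the transfer cassette, a CMV enhancer/promoter drives the TMEM192 coding sequence, which runs directly into a short tag annotated as a fragment of 3xFLAG, consistent with the single Flag tag listed in the catalogue. A residual U6 promoter fragment sits just upstream of CMV. After the insert come a cPPT/CTS element, which aids nuclear import of the viral genome, and a human PGK promoter driving puromycin N-acetyltransferase, allowing selection of stably transduced cells.

The stated purpose is simply expression of TMEM192-Flag. The associated publication concerns mTORC1 regulation at the lysosomal Rag GTPase–Ragulator scaffold, and TMEM192 is a lysosomal membrane protein, so an epitope-tagged lysosomal marker or handle is a plausible use, though the record does not say so. The cloning sites used are not recorded.
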