Features (pLannotate 1.2.2; 29 found; start..end, strand, type, name):
      1..589     +  rep_origin     ori: high-copy-number ColE1/pMB1/pBR322/pUC origin of replication
    772..864     +  CDS            lacI (fragment): lac repressor; lacI; The lac repressor binds to the lac operator to inhibit transcription in E. coli. This inhibition can be relieved by adding lactose or isopropyl-β-D-thiogalactopyranoside (IPTG).
    877..898     +  protein_bind   CAP binding site: CAP binding activates transcription in the presence of cAMP. E. coli catabolite activator protein
    913..943     +  promoter       lac promoter: promoter for the E. coli lac operon
    951..967     +  protein_bind   lac operator: The lac repressor binds to the lac operator to inhibit transcription in E. coli. This inhibition can be relieved by adding lactose or isopropyl-β-D-thiogalactopyranoside (IPTG). lac repressor encoded by lacI
   1012..1030    +  promoter       T3 promoter: promoter for bacteriophage T3 RNA polymerase
   1058..1284    +  promoter       RSV promoter: Rous sarcoma virus enhancer/promoter
   1285..1465    +  LTR            5' LTR (truncated): truncated 5' long terminal repeat (LTR) from HIV-1
   1512..1637    +  misc_feature   HIV-1 Ψ: packaging signal of human immunodeficiency virus type 1
   1621..1984    +  CDS            HIV-1 gag (fragment): gag protein from human immunodeficiency virus 1; gag
   2130..2363    +  misc_feature   RRE: The Rev response element (RRE) of HIV-1 allows for Rev-dependent mRNA export from the nucleus to the cytoplasm.
   2740..2840    +  CDS            Rev (fragment): human immunodeficiency virus 1 (HIV-1) Rev protein; rev; enhances nuclear export of unspliced and incompletely spliced viral mRNAs
   2890..3073    +  promoter       U6 promoter (fragment): RNA polymerase III promoter for human U6 snRNA
   3064..3198    +  enhancer       CMV enhancer (fragment): human cytomegalovirus immediate early enhancer; contains an 18-bp deletion relative to the standard CMV enhancer
   3199..3402    +  promoter       CMV promoter: human cytomegalovirus (CMV) immediate early promoter
   3446..4258    +  CDS            TMEM192: TM192_HUMAN - Experimental evidence at protein level: Swiss-Prot protein existence level 1. From Homo sapiens (Human).
   4259..4282    +  CDS            3xFLAG (fragment): three tandem FLAG® epitope tags
   4327..4444    +  misc_feature   cPPT/CTS: central polypurine tract and central termination sequence of HIV-1
   4493..5003    +  promoter       hPGK promoter: human phosphoglycerate kinase 1 promoter
   5025..5624    +  CDS            PuroR: puromycin N-acetyltransferase; pac from Streptomyces alboniger; confers resistance to puromycin
   5667..5750    +  CDS            nef (fragment): NEF_HV1Z2 - Experimental evidence at protein level: Swiss-Prot protein existence level 1. Extracellular Nef protein targets CD4(+) T-lymphocytes for apoptosis by interacting with CXCR4 surface receptors. From Human immunodeficiency virus type 1 group M subtype D (isolate Z2/CDC-Z34) (HIV-1).
   5752..5985    +  LTR            3' LTR (ΔU3): self-inactivating 3' long terminal repeat (LTR) from HIV-1
   6057..6178    +  polyA_signal   SV40 poly(A) signal: SV40 polyadenylation signal
   6218..6353    +  rep_origin     SV40 ori: SV40 origin of replication
   6374..6392    -  promoter       T7 promoter: promoter for bacteriophage T7 RNA polymerase
   6400..6555    +  CDS            lacZα (fragment): LacZα fragment of β-galactosidase; lacZ fragment
   6560..6988    +  rep_origin     f1 ori (sequence partly withheld): f1 bacteriophage origin of replication; arrow indicates direction of (+) strand synthesis
   7041..7145    +  promoter       AmpR promoter: bla
   7146..8006    +  CDS            AmpR: β-lactamase; bla; confers resistance to ampicillin, carbenicillin, and related antibiotics
>Addgene plasmid #112742 | pLJM1 TMEM192-Flag | addgene full sequence | sequence record 224267 | Addgene NGS Result
TTGAGATCCTTTTTTTCTGCGCGTAATCTGCTGCTTGCAAACAAAAAAACCACCGCTACCAGCGGTGGTT
TGTTTGCCGGATCAAGAGCTACCAACTCTTTTTCCGAAGGTAACTGGCTTCAGCAGAGCGCAGATACCAA
ATACTGTTCTTCTAGTGTAGCCGTAGTTAGGCCACCACTTCAAGAACTCTGTAGCACCGCCTACATACCT
CGCTCTGCTAATCCTGTTACCAGTGGCTGCTGCCAGTGGCGATAAGTCGTGTCTTACCGGGTTGGACTCA
AGACGATAGTTACCGGATAAGGCGCAGCGGTCGGGCTGAACGGGGGGTTCGTGCACACAGCCCAGCTTGG
AGCGAACGACCTACACCGAACTGAGATACCTACAGCGTGAGCTATGAGAAAGCGCCACGCTTCCCGAAGG
GAGAAAGGCGGACAGGTATCCGGTAAGCGGCAGGGTCGGAACAGGAGAGCGCACGAGGGAGCTTCCAGGG
GGAAACGCCTGGTATCTTTATAGTCCTGTCGGGTTTCGCCACCTCTGACTTGAGCGTCGATTTTTGTGAT
GCTCGTCAGGGGGGCGGAGCCTATGGAAAAACGCCAGCAACGCGGCCTTTTTACGGTTCCTGGCCTTTTG
CTGGCCTTTTGCTCACATGTTCTTTCCTGCGTTATCCCCTGATTCTGTGGATAACCGTATTACCGCCTTT
GAGTGAGCTGATACCGCTCGCCGCAGCCGAACGACCGAGCGCAGCGAGTCAGTGAGCGAGGAAGCGGAAG
AGCGCCCAATACGCAAACCGCCTCTCCCCGCGCGTTGGCCGATTCATTAATGCAGCTGGCACGACAGGTT
TCCCGACTGGAAAGCGGGCAGTGAGCGCAACGCAATTAATGTGAGTTAGCTCACTCATTAGGCACCCCAG
GCTTTACACTTTATGCTTCCGGCTCGTATGTTGTGTGGAATTGTGAGCGGATAACAATTTCACACAGGAA
ACAGCTATGACCATGATTACGCCAAGCGCGCAATTAACCCTCACTAAAGGGAACAAAAGCTGGAGCTGCA
AGCTTAATGTAGTCTTATGCAATACTCTTGTAGTCTTGCAACATGGTAACGATGAGTTAGCAACATGCCT
TACAAGGAGAGAAAAAGCACCGTGCATGCCGATTGGTGGAAGTAAGGTGGTACGATCGTGCCTTATTAGG
AAGGCAACAGACGGGTCTGACATGGATTGGACGAACCACTGAATTGCCGCATTGCAGAGATATTGTATTT
AAGTGCCTAGCTCGATACATAAACGGGTCTCTCTGGTTAGACCAGATCTGAGCCTGGGAGCTCTCTGGCT
AACTAGGGAACCCACTGCTTAAGCCTCAATAAAGCTTGCCTTGAGTGCTTCAAGTAGTGTGTGCCCGTCT
GTTGTGTGACTCTGGTAACTAGAGATCCCTCAGACCCTTTTAGTCAGTGTGGAAAATCTCTAGCAGTGGC
GCCCGAACAGGGACTTGAAAGCGAAAGGGAAACCAGAGGAGCTCTCTCGACGCAGGACTCGGCTTGCTGA
AGCGCGCACGGCAAGAGGCGAGGGGCGGCGACTGGTGAGTACGCCAAAAATTTTGACTAGCGGAGGCTAG
AAGGAGAGAGATGGGTGCGAGAGCGTCAGTATTAAGCGGGGGAGAATTAGATCGCGATGGGAAAAAATTC
GGTTAAGGCCAGGGGGAAAGAAAAAATATAAATTAAAACATATAGTATGGGCAAGCAGGGAGCTAGAACG
ATTCGCAGTTAATCCTGGCCTGTTAGAAACATCAGAAGGCTGTAGACAAATACTGGGACAGCTACAACCA
TCCCTTCAGACAGGATCAGAAGAACTTAGATCATTATATAATACAGTAGCAACCCTCTATTGTGTGCATC
AAAGGATAGAGATAAAAGACACCAAGGAAGCTTTAGACAAGATAGAGGAAGAGCAAAACAAAAGTAAGAC
CACCGCACAGCAAGCGGCCGCTGATCTTCAGACCTGGAGGAGGAGATATGAGGGACAATTGGAGAAGTGA
ATTATATAAATATAAAGTAGTAAAAATTGAACCATTAGGAGTAGCACCCACCAAGGCAAAGAGAAGAGTG
GTGCAGAGAGAAAAAAGAGCAGTGGGAATAGGAGCTTTGTTCCTTGGGTTCTTGGGAGCAGCAGGAAGCA
CTATGGGCGCAGCGTCAATGACGCTGACGGTACAGGCCAGACAATTATTGTCTGGTATAGTGCAGCAGCA
GAACAATTTGCTGAGGGCTATTGAGGCGCAACAGCATCTGTTGCAACTCACAGTCTGGGGCATCAAGCAG
CTCCAGGCAAGAATCCTGGCTGTGGAAAGATACCTAAAGGATCAACAGCTCCTGGGGATTTGGGGTTGCT
CTGGAAAACTCATTTGCACCACTGCTGTGCCTTGGAATGCTAGTTGGAGTAATAAATCTCTGGAACAGAT
TTGGAATCACACGACCTGGATGGAGTGGGACAGAGAAATTAACAATTACACAAGCTTAATACACTCCTTA
ATTGAAGAATCGCAAAACCAGCAAGAAAAGAATGAACAAGAATTATTGGAATTAGATAAATGGGCAAGTT
TGTGGAATTGGTTTAACATAACAAATTGGCTGTGGTATATAAAATTATTCATAATGATAGTAGGAGGCTT
GGTAGGTTTAAGAATAGTTTTTGCTGTACTTTCTATAGTGAATAGAGTTAGGCAGGGATATTCACCATTA
TCGTTTCAGACCCACCTCCCAACCCCGAGGGGACCCGACAGGCCCGAAGGAATAGAAGAAGAAGGTGGAG
AGAGAGACAGAGACAGATCCATTCGATTAGTGAACGGATCTCGACGGTATCGATCACGAGACTAGCCTCG
AGCGGCCGCCCCCTTCACCGAGGGCCTATTTCCCATGATTCCTTCATATTTGCATATACGATACAAGGCT
GTTAGAGAGATAATTGGAATTAATTTGACTGTAAACACAAAGATATTAGTACAAAATACGTGACGTAGAA
AGTAATAATTTCTTGGGTAGTTTGCAGTTTTAAAATTATGTTTTAAAATGGACTATCATATGCCAAGTAC
GCCCCCTATTGACGTCAATGACGGTAAATGGCCCGCCTGGCATTATGCCCAGTACATGACCTTATGGGAC
TTTCCTACTTGGCAGTACATCTACGTATTAGTCATCGCTATTACCATGGTGATGCGGTTTTGGCAGTACA
TCAATGGGCGTGGATAGCGGTTTGACTCACGGGGATTTCCAAGTCTCCACCCCATTGACGTCAATGGGAG
TTTGTTTTGGCACCAAAATCAACGGGACTTTCCAAAATGTCGTAACAACTCCGCCCCATTGACGCAAATG
GGCGGTAGGCGTGTACGGTGGGAGGTCTATATAAGCAGAGCTGGTTTAGTGAACCGTCAGATCCGCTAGC
GCTACCGGTGCCACCATGGCGGCGGGGGGCAGGATGGAGGACGGTTCCTTGGATATCACCCAGAGTATTG
AAGACGACCCACTTCTGGATGCCCAGCTTCTCCCACACCACTCATTACAAGCTCACTTTAGACCCCGATT
CCATCCTCTTCCTACAGTCATCATAGTGAATCTTCTGTGGTTTATTCATCTCGTGTTTGTTGTTTTAGCA
TTTTTAACAGGTGTGCTTTGTTCTTATCCTAATCCAAATGAGGACAAGTGCCCAGGAAATTACACAAACC
CATTGAAAGTTCAGACGGTTATAATCCTTGGGAAAGTTATTTTGTGGATTCTCCATTTACTCCTTGAATG
CTACATCCAGTATCACCACAGCAAAATCAGAAACCGAGGCTATAACTTGATCTACCGATCAACAAGGCAT
CTCAAGAGACTTGCGTTGATGATACAGTCCTCTGGCAACACAGTGCTTCTCCTCATACTGTGCATGCAGC
ACTCCTTCCCAGAGCCTGGCAGATTGTATCTTGACCTCATTCTGGCCATCTTGGCACTGGAACTCATCTG
TTCCCTGATATGTCTCCTCATTTACACAGTGAAAATCCGGAGATTTAATAAAGCTAAACCAGAGCCTGAT
ATACTTGAAGAAGAAAAAATCTATGCTTACCCCAGCAATATTACCTCGGAGACTGGATTCAGAACTATTT
CAAGCCTAGAAGAAATTGTTGAAAAGCAAGGAGACACCATTGAATACCTGAAGCGACACAATGCGCTGCT
GAGTAAGCGATTGTTGGCTCTCACTTCCTCAGACCTGGGCTGTCAGCCAAGTAGAACGGATTACAAGGAT
GACGACGATAAGTAAGAATTCTCGACCTCGAGACAAATGGCAGTATTCATCCACAATTTTAAAAGAAAAG
GGGGGATTGGGGGGTACAGTGCAGGGGAAAGAATAGTAGACATAATAGCAACAGACATACAAACTAAAGA
ATTACAAAAACAAATTACAAAAATTCAAAATTTTCGGGTTTATTACAGGGACAGCAGAGATCCACTTTGG
CCGCGGCTCGAGGGGGTTGGGGTTGCGCCTTTTCCAAGGCAGCCCTGGGTTTGCGCAGGGACGCGGCTGC
TCTGGGCGTGGTTCCGGGAAACGCAGCGGCGCCGACCCTGGGTCTCGCACATTCTTCACGTCCGTTCGCA
GCGTCACCCGGATCTTCGCCGCTACCCTTGTGGGCCCCCCGGCGACGCTTCCTGCTCCGCCCCTAAGTCG
GGAAGGTTCCTTGCGGTTCGCGGCGTGCCGGACGTGACAAACGGAAGCCGCACGTCTCACTAGTACCCTC
GCAGACGGACAGCGCCAGGGAGCAATGGCAGCGCGCCGACCGCGATGGGCTGTGGCCAATAGCGGCTGCT
CAGCAGGGCGCGCCGAGAGCAGCGGCCGGGAAGGGGCGGTGCGGGAGGCGGGGTGTGGGGCGGTAGTGTG
GGCCCTGTTCCTGCCCGCGCGGTGTTCCGCATTCTGCAAGCCTCCGGAGCGCACGTCGGCAGTCGGCTCC
CTCGTTGACCGAATCACCGACCTCTCTCCCCAGGGGGATCCACCGGAGCTTACCATGACCGAGTACAAGC
CCACGGTGCGCCTCGCCACCCGCGACGACGTCCCCAGGGCCGTACGCACCCTCGCCGCCGCGTTCGCCGA
CTACCCCGCCACGCGCCACACCGTCGATCCGGACCGCCACATCGAGCGGGTCACCGAGCTGCAAGAACTC
TTCCTCACGCGCGTCGGGCTCGACATCGGCAAGGTGTGGGTCGCGGACGACGGCGCCGCGGTGGCGGTCT
GGACCACGCCGGAGAGCGTCGAAGCGGGGGCGGTGTTCGCCGAGATCGGCCCGCGCATGGCCGAGTTGAG
CGGTTCCCGGCTGGCCGCGCAGCAACAGATGGAAGGCCTCCTGGCGCCGCACCGGCCCAAGGAGCCCGCG
TGGTTCCTGGCCACCGTCGGCGTCTCGCCCGACCACCAGGGCAAGGGTCTGGGCAGCGCCGTCGTGCTCC
CCGGAGTGGAGGCGGCCGAGCGCGCCGGGGTGCCCGCCTTCCTGGAGACCTCCGCGCCCCGCAACCTCCC
CTTCTACGAGCGGCTCGGCTTCACCGTCACCGCCGACGTCGAGGTGCCCGAAGGACCGCGCACCTGGTGC
ATGACCCGCAAGCCCGGTGCCTGACGCCCGCCCCACGACCCGCAGCGCCCGACCGAAAGGAGCGCACGAC
CCCATGCATCGGTACCTTTAAGACCAATGACTTACAAGGCAGCTGTAGATCTTAGCCACTTTTTAAAAGA
AAAGGGGGGACTGGAAGGGCTAATTCACTCCCAACGAAGACAAGATCTGCTTTTTGCTTGTACTGGGTCT
CTCTGGTTAGACCAGATCTGAGCCTGGGAGCTCTCTGGCTAACTAGGGAACCCACTGCTTAAGCCTCAAT
AAAGCTTGCCTTGAGTGCTTCAAGTAGTGTGTGCCCGTCTGTTGTGTGACTCTGGTAACTAGAGATCCCT
CAGACCCTTTTAGTCAGTGTGGAAAATCTCTAGCAGTAGTAGTTCATGTCATCTTATTATTCAGTATTTA
TAACTTGCAAAGAAATGAATATCAGAGAGTGAGAGGAACTTGTTTATTGCAGCTTATAATGGTTACAAAT
AAAGCAATAGCATCACAAATTTCACAAATAAAGCATTTTTTTCACTGCATTCTAGTTGTGGTTTGTCCAA
ACTCATCAATGTATCTTATCATGTCTGGCTCTAGCTATCCCGCCCCTAACTCCGCCCATCCCGCCCCTAA
CTCCGCCCAGTTCCGCCCATTCTCCGCCCCATGGCTGACTAATTTTTTTTATTTATGCAGAGGCCGAGGC
CGCCTCGGCCTCTGAGCTATTCCAGAAGTAGTGAGGAGGCTTTTTTGGAGGCCTAGGGACGTACCCAATT
CGCCCTATAGTGAGTCGTATTACGCGCGCTCACTGGCCGTCGTTTTACAACGTCGTGACTGGGAAAACCC
TGGCGTTACCCAACTTAATCGCCTTGCAGCACATCCCCCTTTCGCCAGCTGGCGTAATAGCGAAGAGGCC
CGCACCGATCGCCCTTCCCAACAGTTGCGCAGCCTGAATGGCGAATGGG
[124 nt withheld, positions 6560-6683]
C
[91 nt withheld, positions 6685-6775]
A
[49 nt withheld, positions 6777-6825]
CCTTTGACGTTGGAGTCCACGTTCTTT
[37 nt withheld, positions 6853-6889]
ACCCTATCTCGGTCTATTCTTTTGATTTATAAGGGATTTTGCCGATTTCGGCCTATTGGTTAAAAAATGA
GCTGATTTAACAAAAATTTAACGCGAATTTTAACAAAATATTAACGCTTACAATTTAGGTGGCACTTTTC
GGGGAAATGTGCGCGGAACCCCTATTTGTTTATTTTTCTAAATACATTCAAATATGTATCCGCTCATGAG
ACAATAACCCTGATAAATGCTTCAATAATATTGAAAAAGGAAGAGTATGAGTATTCAACATTTCCGTGTC
GCCCTTATTCCCTTTTTTGCGGCATTTTGCCTTCCTGTTTTTGCTCACCCAGAAACGCTGGTGAAAGTAA
AAGATGCTGAAGATCAGTTGGGTGCACGAGTGGGTTACATCGAACTGGATCTCAACAGCGGTAAGATCCT
TGAGAGTTTTCGCCCCGAAGAACGTTTTCCAATGATGAGCACTTTTAAAGTTCTGCTATGTGGCGCGGTA
TTATCCCGTATTGACGCCGGGCAAGAGCAACTCGGTCGCCGCATACACTATTCTCAGAATGACTTGGTTG
AGTACTCACCAGTCACAGAAAAGCATCTTACGGATGGCATGACAGTAAGAGAATTATGCAGTGCTGCCAT
AACCATGAGTGATAACACTGCGGCCAACTTACTTCTGACAACGATCGGAGGACCGAAGGAGCTAACCGCT
TTTTTGCACAACATGGGGGATCATGTAACTCGCCTTGATCGTTGGGAACCGGAGCTGAATGAAGCCATAC
CAAACGACGAGCGTGACACCACGATGCCTGTAGCAATGGCAACAACGTTGCGCAAACTATTAACTGGCGA
ACTACTTACTCTAGCTTCCCGGCAACAATTAATAGACTGGATGGAGGCGGATAAAGTTGCAGGACCACTT
CTGCGCTCGGCCCTTCCGGCTGGCTGGTTTATTGCTGATAAATCTGGAGCCGGTGAGCGTGGGTCTCGCG
GTATCATTGCAGCACTGGGGCCAGATGGTAAGCCCTCCCGTATCGTAGTTATCTACACGACGGGGAGTCA
GGCAACTATGGATGAACGAAATAGACAGATCGCTGAGATAGGTGCCTCACTGATTAAGCATTGGTAACTG
TCAGACCAAGTTTACTCATATATACTTTAGATTGATTTAAAACTTCATTTTTAATTTAAAAGGATCTAGG
TGAAGATCCTTTTTGATAATCTCATGACCAAAATCCCTTAACGTGAGTTTTCGTTCCACTGAGCGTCAGA
CCCCGTAGAAAAGATCAAAGGATCTTC
